>Addgene plasmid | pLentiCas9-T2A-GFP Sequencing Result | analyzer sequence | sequence record 151119
GTCGACGGATCGGGAGATCTCCCGATCCCCTATGGTGCACTCTCAGTACAATCTGCTCTGATGCCGCATA
GTTAAGCCAGTATCTGCTCCCTGCTTGTGTGTTGGAGGTCGCTGAGTAGTGCGCGAGCAAAATTTAAGCT
ACAACAAGGCAAGGCTTGACCGACAATTGCATGAAGAATCTGCTTAGGGTTAGGCGTTTTGCGCTGCTTC
GCGATGTACGGGCCAGATATACGCGTTGACATTGATTATTGACTAGTTATTAATAGTAATCAATTACGGG
GTCATTAGTTCATAGCCCATATATGGAGTTCCGCGTTACATAACTTACGGTAAATGGCCCGCCTGGCTGA
CCGCCCAACGACCCCCGCCCATTGACGTCAATAATGACGTATGTTCCCATAGTAACGCCAATAGGGACTT
TCCATTGACGTCAATGGGTGGAGTATTTACGGTAAACTGCCCACTTGGCAGTACATCAAGTGTATCATAT
GCCAAGTACGCCCCCTATTGACGTCAATGACGGTAAATGGCCCGCCTGGCATTATGCCCAGTACATGACC
TTATGGGACTTTCCTACTTGGCAGTACATCTACGTATTAGTCATCGCTATTACCATGGTGATGCGGTTTT
GGCAGTACATCAATGGGCGTGGATAGCGGTTTGACTCACGGGGATTTCCAAGTCTCCACCCCATTGACGT
CAATGGGAGTTTGTTTTGGCACCAAAATCAACGGGACTTTCCAAAATGTCGTAACAACTCCGCCCCATTG
ACGCAAATGGGCGGTAGGCGTGTACGGTGGGAGGTCTATATAAGCAGCGCGTTTTGCCTGTACTGGGTCT
CTCTGGTTAGACCAGATCTGAGCCTGGGAGCTCTCTGGCTAACTAGGGAACCCACTGCTTAAGCCTCAAT
AAAGCTTGCCTTGAGTGCTTCAAGTAGTGTGTGCCCGTCTGTTGTGTGACTCTGGTAACTAGAGATCCCT
CAGACCCTTTTAGTCAGTGTGGAAAATCTCTAGCAGTGGCGCCCGAACAGGGACTTGAAAGCGAAAGGGA
AACCAGAGGAGCTCTCTCGACGCAGGACTCGGCTTGCTGAAGCGCGCACGGCAAGAGGCGAGGGGCGGCG
ACTGGTGAGTACGCCAAAAATTTTGACTAGCGGAGGCTAGAAGGAGAGAGATGGGTGCGAGAGCGTCAGT
ATTAAGCGGGGGAGAATTAGATCGCGATGGGAAAAAATTCGGTTAAGGCCAGGGGGAAAGAAAAAATATA
AATTAAAACATATAGTATGGGCAAGCAGGGAGCTAGAACGATTCGCAGTTAATCCTGGCCTGTTAGAAAC
ATCAGAAGGCTGTAGACAAATACTGGGACAGCTACAACCATCCCTTCAGACAGGATCAGAAGAACTTAGA
TCATTATATAATACAGTAGCAACCCTCTATTGTGTGCATCAAAGGATAGAGATAAAAGACACCAAGGAAG
CTTTAGACAAGATAGAGGAAGAGCAAAACAAAAGTAAGACCACCGCACAGCAAGCGGCCGCTGATCTTCA
GACCTGGAGGAGGAGATATGAGGGACAATTGGAGAAGTGAATTATATAAATATAAAGTAGTAAAAATTGA
ACCATTAGGAGTAGCACCCACCAAGGCAAAGAGAAGAGTGGTGCAGAGAGAAAAAAGAGCAGTGGGAATA
GGAGCTTTGTTCCTTGGGTTCTTGGGAGCAGCAGGAAGCACTATGGGCGCAGCGTCAATGACGCTGACGG
TACAGGCCAGACAATTATTGTCTGGTATAGTGCAGCAGCAGAACAATTTGCTGAGGGCTATTGAGGCGCA
ACAGCATCTGTTGCAACTCACAGTCTGGGGCATCAAGCAGCTCCAGGCAAGAATCCTGGCTGTGGAAAGA
TACCTAAAGGATCAACAGCTCCTGGGGATTTGGGGTTGCTCTGGAAAACTCATTTGCACCACTGCTGTGC
CTTGGAATGCTAGTTGGAGTAATAAATCTCTGGAACAGATTTGGAATCACACGACCTGGATGGAGTGGGA
CAGAGAAATTAACAATTACACAAGCTTAATACACTCCTTAATTGAAGAATCGCAAAACCAGCAAGAAAAG
AATGAACAAGAATTATTGGAATTAGATAAATGGGCAAGTTTGTGGAATTGGTTTAACATAACAAATTGGC
TGTGGTATATAAAATTATTCATAATGATAGTAGGAGGCTTGGTAGGTTTAAGAATAGTTTTTGCTGTACT
TTCTATAGTGAATAGAGTTAGGCAGGGATATTCACCATTATCGTTTCAGACCCACCTCCCAACCCCGAGG
GGACCCGACAGGCCCGAAGGAATAGAAGAAGAAGGTGGAGAGAGAGACAGAGACAGATCCATTCGATTAG
TGAACGGATCGGCACTGCGTGCGCCAATTCTGCAGACAAATGGCAGTATTCATCCACAATTTTAAAAGAA
AAGGGGGGATTGGGGGGTACAGTGCAGGGGAAAGAATAGTAGACATAATAGCAACAGACATACAAACTAA
AGAATTACAAAAACAAATTACAAAAATTCAAAATTTTCGGGTTTATTACAGGGACAGCAGAGATCCAGTT
TGGTTAATTAGCTAGCTAGGTCTTGAAAGGAGTGGGAATTGGCTCCGGTGCCCGTCAGTGGGCAGAGCGC
ACATCGCCCACAGTCCCCGAGAAGTTGGGGGGAGGGGTCGGCAATTGATCCGGTGCCTAGAGAAGGTGGC
GCGGGGTAAACTGGGAAAGTGATGTCGTGTACTGGCTCCGCCTTTTTCCCGAGGGTGGGGGAGAACCGTA
TATAAGTGCAGTAGTCGCCGTGAACGTTCTTTTTCGCAACGGGTTTGCCGCCAGAACACAGGACCGGTTC
TAGAGCGCTGCCACCATGGACAAGAAGTACAGCATCGGCCTGGACATCGGCACCAACTCTGTGGGCTGGG
CCGTGATCACCGACGAGTACAAGGTGCCCAGCAAGAAATTCAAGGTGCTGGGCAACACCGACCGGCACAG
CATCAAGAAGAACCTGATCGGAGCCCTGCTGTTCGACAGCGGCGAAACAGCCGAGGCCACCCGGCTGAAG
AGAACCGCCAGAAGAAGATACACCAGACGGAAGAACCGGATCTGCTATCTGCAAGAGATCTTCAGCAACG
AGATGGCCAAGGTGGACGACAGCTTCTTCCACAGACTGGAAGAGTCCTTCCTGGTGGAAGAGGATAAGAA
GCACGAGCGGCACCCCATCTTCGGCAACATCGTGGACGAGGTGGCCTACCACGAGAAGTACCCCACCATC
TACCACCTGAGAAAGAAACTGGTGGACAGCACCGACAAGGCCGACCTGCGGCTGATCTATCTGGCCCTGG
CCCACATGATCAAGTTCCGGGGCCACTTCCTGATCGAGGGCGACCTGAACCCCGACAACAGCGACGTGGA
CAAGCTGTTCATCCAGCTGGTGCAGACCTACAACCAGCTGTTCGAGGAAAACCCCATCAACGCCAGCGGC
GTGGACGCCAAGGCCATCCTGTCTGCCAGACTGAGCAAGAGCAGACGGCTGGAAAATCTGATCGCCCAGC
TGCCCGGCGAGAAGAAGAATGGCCTGTTCGGAAACCTGATTGCCCTGAGCCTGGGCCTGACCCCCAACTT
CAAGAGCAACTTCGACCTGGCCGAGGATGCCAAACTGCAGCTGAGCAAGGACACCTACGACGACGACCTG
GACAACCTGCTGGCCCAGATCGGCGACCAGTACGCCGACCTGTTTCTGGCCGCCAAGAACCTGTCCGACG
CCATCCTGCTGAGCGACATCCTGAGAGTGAACACCGAGATCACCAAGGCCCCCCTGAGCGCCTCTATGAT
CAAGAGATACGACGAGCACCACCAGGACCTGACCCTGCTGAAAGCTCTCGTGCGGCAGCAGCTGCCTGAG
AAGTACAAAGAGATTTTCTTCGACCAGAGCAAGAACGGCTACGCCGGCTACATTGACGGCGGAGCCAGCC
AGGAAGAGTTCTACAAGTTCATCAAGCCCATCCTGGAAAAGATGGACGGCACCGAGGAACTGCTCGTGAA
GCTGAACAGAGAGGACCTGCTGCGGAAGCAGCGGACCTTCGACAACGGCAGCATCCCCCACCAGATCCAC
CTGGGAGAGCTGCACGCCATTCTGCGGCGGCAGGAAGATTTTTACCCATTCCTGAAGGACAACCGGGAAA
AGATCGAGAAGATCCTGACCTTCCGCATCCCCTACTACGTGGGCCCTCTGGCCAGGGGAAACAGCAGATT
CGCCTGGATGACCAGAAAGAGCGAGGAAACCATCACCCCCTGGAACTTCGAGGAAGTGGTGGACAAGGGC
GCTTCCGCCCAGAGCTTCATCGAGCGGATGACCAACTTCGATAAGAACCTGCCCAACGAGAAGGTGCTGC
CCAAGCACAGCCTGCTGTACGAGTACTTCACCGTGTATAACGAGCTGACCAAAGTGAAATACGTGACCGA
GGGAATGAGAAAGCCCGCCTTCCTGAGCGGCGAGCAGAAAAAGGCCATCGTGGACCTGCTGTTCAAGACC
AACCGGAAAGTGACCGTGAAGCAGCTGAAAGAGGACTACTTCAAGAAAATCGAGTGCTTCGACTCCGTGG
AAATCTCCGGCGTGGAAGATCGGTTCAACGCCTCCCTGGGCACATACCACGATCTGCTGAAAATTATCAA
GGACAAGGACTTCCTGGACAATGAGGAAAACGAGGACATTCTGGAAGATATCGTGCTGACCCTGACACTG
TTTGAGGACAGAGAGATGATCGAGGAACGGCTGAAAACCTATGCCCACCTGTTCGACGACAAAGTGATGA
AGCAGCTGAAGCGGCGGAGATACACCGGCTGGGGCAGGCTGAGCCGGAAGCTGATCAACGGCATCCGGGA
CAAGCAGTCCGGCAAGACAATCCTGGATTTCCTGAAGTCCGACGGCTTCGCCAACAGAAACTTCATGCAG
CTGATCCACGACGACAGCCTGACCTTTAAAGAGGACATCCAGAAAGCCCAGGTGTCCGGCCAGGGCGATA
GCCTGCACGAGCACATTGCCAATCTGGCCGGCAGCCCCGCCATTAAGAAGGGCATCCTGCAGACAGTGAA
GGTGGTGGACGAGCTCGTGAAAGTGATGGGCCGGCACAAGCCCGAGAACATCGTGATCGAAATGGCCAGA
GAGAACCAGACCACCCAGAAGGGACAGAAGAACAGCCGCGAGAGAATGAAGCGGATCGAAGAGGGCATCA
AAGAGCTGGGCAGCCAGATCCTGAAAGAACACCCCGTGGAAAACACCCAGCTGCAGAACGAGAAGCTGTA
CCTGTACTACCTGCAGAATGGGCGGGATATGTACGTGGACCAGGAACTGGACATCAACCGGCTGTCCGAC
TACGATGTGGACCATATCGTGCCTCAGAGCTTTCTGAAGGACGACTCCATCGACAACAAGGTGCTGACCA
GAAGCGACAAGAACCGGGGCAAGAGCGACAACGTGCCCTCCGAAGAGGTCGTGAAGAAGATGAAGAACTA
CTGGCGGCAGCTGCTGAACGCCAAGCTGATTACCCAGAGAAAGTTCGACAATCTGACCAAGGCCGAGAGA
GGCGGCCTGAGCGAACTGGATAAGGCCGGCTTCATCAAGAGACAGCTGGTGGAAACCCGGCAGATCACAA
AGCACGTGGCACAGATCCTGGACTCCCGGATGAACACTAAGTACGACGAGAATGACAAGCTGATCCGGGA
AGTGAAAGTGATCACCCTGAAGTCCAAGCTGGTGTCCGATTTCCGGAAGGATTTCCAGTTTTACAAAGTG
CGCGAGATCAACAACTACCACCACGCCCACGACGCCTACCTGAACGCCGTCGTGGGAACCGCCCTGATCA
AAAAGTACCCTAAGCTGGAAAGCGAGTTCGTGTACGGCGACTACAAGGTGTACGACGTGCGGAAGATGAT
CGCCAAGAGCGAGCAGGAAATCGGCAAGGCTACCGCCAAGTACTTCTTCTACAGCAACATCATGAACTTT
TTCAAGACCGAGATTACCCTGGCCAACGGCGAGATCCGGAAGCGGCCTCTGATCGAGACAAACGGCGAAA
CCGGGGAGATCGTGTGGGATAAGGGCCGGGATTTTGCCACCGTGCGGAAAGTGCTGAGCATGCCCCAAGT
GAATATCGTGAAAAAGACCGAGGTGCAGACAGGCGGCTTCAGCAAAGAGTCTATCCTGCCCAAGAGGAAC
AGCGATAAGCTGATCGCCAGAAAGAAGGACTGGGACCCTAAGAAGTACGGCGGCTTCGACAGCCCCACCG
TGGCCTATTCTGTGCTGGTGGTGGCCAAAGTGGAAAAGGGCAAGTCCAAGAAACTGAAGAGTGTGAAAGA
GCTACTGGGGATCACCATCATGGAAAGAAGCAGCTTCGAGAAGAATCCCATCGACTTTCTGGAAGCCAAG
GGCTACAAAGAAGTGAAAAAGGACCTGATCATCAAGCTGCCTAAGTACTCCCTGTTCGAGCTGGAAAACG
GCCGGAAGAGAATGCTGGCCTCTGCCGGCGAACTGCAGAAGGGAAACGAACTGGCCCTGCCCTCCAAATA
TGTGAACTTCCTGTACCTGGCCAGCCACTATGAGAAGCTGAAGGGCTCCCCCGAGGATAATGAGCAGAAA
CAGCTGTTTGTGGAACAGCACAAGCACTACCTGGACGAGATCATCGAGCAGATCAGCGAGTTCTCCAAGA
GAGTGATCCTGGCCGACGCTAATCTGGACAAAGTGCTGTCCGCCTACAACAAGCACCGGGATAAGCCCAT
CAGAGAGCAGGCCGAGAATATCATCCACCTGTTTACCCTGACCAATCTGGGAGCCCCTGCCGCCTTCAAG
TACTTTGACACCACCATCGACCGGAAGAGGTACACCAGCACCAAAGAGGTGCTGGACGCCACCCTGATCC
ACCAGAGCATCACCGGCCTGTACGAGACACGGATCGACCTGTCTCAGCTGGGAGGCGACAAGCGACCTGC
CGCCACAAAGAAGGCTGGACAGGCTAAGAAGAAGAAAGATTACAAAGACGATGACGATAAGGGATCCGGA
GAGGGCAGAGGAAGTCTGCTAACATGCGGTGACGTCGAGGAGAATCCTGGCCCACCGGTCGCCACCATGG
TGAGCAAGGGCGAGGAGCTGTTCACCGGGGTGGTGCCCATCCTGGTCGAGCTGGACGGCGACGTAAACGG
CCACAAGCTCAGCGTGTCCGGCGAGGGCGAGGGCGATGCCACCTACGGCAAGCTGACCCTGAAGTTCATC
TGCACCACCGGCAAGCTGCCCGTGCCCTGGCCCACCCTCGTGACCACCCTGACCTACGGCGTGCAGTGCT
TCAGCCGCTACCCCGACCACATGAAGCAGCACGACTTCTTCAAGTCCGCCATGCCCGAAGGCTACGTCCA
GGAGCGCACCATCTTCTTCAAGGACGACGGCAACTACAAGACCCGCGCCGAGGTGAAGTTCGAGGGCGAC
ACCCTGGTGAACCGCATCGAGCTGAAGGGCATCGACTTCAAGGAGGACGGCAACATCCTGGGGCACAAGC
TGGAGTACAACTACAACAGCCACAACGTCTATATCATGGCCGACAAGCAGAAGAACGGCATCAAGGTGAA
CTTCAAGATCCGCCACAACATCGAGGACGGCAGCGTGCAGCTCGCCGACCACTACCAGCAGAACACCCCC
ATCGGCGACGGCCCCGTGCTGCTGCCCGACAACCACTACCTGGGCACCCAGTCCGCCCTGAGCAAAGACC
CCAACGAGAAGCGCGATCACATGGTCCTGCTGGAGTTCGTGACCGCCGCCGGGATCACTCTCGGCATGGA
CGAGCTGTACAAGCATCATCACCATCACCACGGATCCGGCGCAACAAACTTCTCTCTGCTGAAACAAGCC
GGAGATGTCGAAGAGAATCCTGGACCGATGGCCAAGCCTTTGTCTCAAGAAGAATCCACCCTCATTGAAA
GAGCAACGGCTACAATCAACAGCATCCCCATCTCTGAAGACTACAGCGTCGCCAGCGCAGCTCTCTCTAG
CGACGGCCGCATCTTCACTGGTGTCAATGTATATCATTTTACTGGGGGACCTTGTGCAGAACTCGTGGTG
CTGGGCACTGCTGCTGCTGCGGCAGCTGGCAACCTGACTTGTATCGTCGCGATCGGAAATGAGAACAGGG
GCATCTTGAGCCCCTGCGGACGGTGCCGACAGGTGCTTCTCGATCTGCATCCTGGGATCAAAGCCATAGT
GAAGGACAGTGATGGACAGCCGACGGCAGTTGGGATTCGTGAATTGCTGCCCTCTGGTTATGTGTGGGAG
GGCTAAGAATTCGATATCAAGCTTATCGGTAATCAACCTCTGGATTACAAAATTTGTGAAAGATTGACTG
GTATTCTTAACTATGTTGCTCCTTTTACGCTATGTGGATACGCTGCTTTAATGCCTTTGTATCATGCTAT
TGCTTCCCGTATGGCTTTCATTTTCTCCTCCTTGTATAAATCCTGGTTGCTGTCTCTTTATGAGGAGTTG
TGGCCCGTTGTCAGGCAACGTGGCGTGGTGTGCACTGTGTTTGCTGACGCAACCCCCACTGGTTGGGGCA
TTGCCACCACCTGTCAGCTCCTTTCCGGGACTTTCGCTTTCCCCCTCCCTATTGCCACGGCGGAACTCAT
CGCCGCCTGCCTTGCCCGCTGCTGGACAGGGGCTCGGCTGTTGGGCACTGACAATTCCGTGGTGTTGTCG
GGGAAATCATCGTCCTTTCCTTGGCTGCTCGCCTGTGTTGCCACCTGGATTCTGCGCGGGACGTCCTTCT
GCTACGTCCCTTCGGCCCTCAATCCAGCGGACCTTCCTTCCCGCGGCCTGCTGCCGGCTCTGCGGCCTCT
TCCGCGTCTTCGCCTTCGCCCTCAGACGAGTCGGATCTCCCTTTGGGCCGCCTCCCCGCATCGATACCGT
CGACCTCGAGACCTAGAAAAACATGGAGCAATCACAAGTAGCAATACAGCAGCTACCAATGCTGATTGTG
CCTGGCTAGAAGCACAAGAGGAGGAGGAGGTGGGTTTTCCAGTCACACCTCAGGTACCTTTAAGACCAAT
GACTTACAAGGCAGCTGTAGATCTTAGCCACTTTTTAAAAGAAAAGGGGGGACTGGAAGGGCTAATTCAC
TCCCAACGAAGACAAGATATCCTTGATCTGTGGATCTACCACACACAAGGCTACTTCCCTGATTGGCAGA
ACTACACACCAGGGCCAGGGATCAGATATCCACTGACCTTTGGATGGTGCTACAAGCTAGTACCAGTTGA
GCAAGAGAAGGTAGAAGAAGCCAATGAAGGAGAGAACACCCGCTTGTTACACCCTGTGAGCCTGCATGGG
ATGGATGACCCGGAGAGAGAAGTATTAGAGTGGAGGTTTGACAGCCGCCTAGCATTTCATCACATGGCCC
GAGAGCTGCATCCGGACTGTACTGGGTCTCTCTGGTTAGACCAGATCTGAGCCTGGGAGCTCTCTGGCTA
ACTAGGGAACCCACTGCTTAAGCCTCAATAAAGCTTGCCTTGAGTGCTTCAAGTAGTGTGTGCCCGTCTG
TTGTGTGACTCTGGTAACTAGAGATCCCTCAGACCCTTTTAGTCAGTGTGGAAAATCTCTAGCAGGGCCC
GTTTAAACCCGCTGATCAGCCTCGACTGTGCCTTCTAGTTGCCAGCCATCTGTTGTTTGCCCCTCCCCCG
TGCCTTCCTTGACCCTGGAAGGTGCCACTCCCACTGTCCTTTCCTAATAAAATGAGGAAATTGCATCGCA
TTGTCTGAGTAGGTGTCATTCTATTCTGGGGGGTGGGGTGGGGCAGGACAGCAAGGGGGAGGATTGGGAA
GACAATAGCAGGCATGCTGGGGATGCGGTGGGCTCTATGGCTTCTGAGGCGGAAAGAACCAGCTGGGGCT
CTAGGGGGTATCCCC
[124 nt withheld, positions 9956-10079]
C
[91 nt withheld, positions 10081-10171]
A
[49 nt withheld, positions 10173-10221]
CCTTTGACGTTGGAGTCCACGTTCTTT
[37 nt withheld, positions 10249-10285]
ACCCTATCTCGGTCTATTCTTTTGATTTATAAGGGATTTTGCCGATTTCGGCCTATTGGTTAAAAAATGA
GCTGATTTAACAAAAATTTAACGCGAATTAATTCTGTGGAATGTGTGTCAGTTAGGGTGTGGAAAGTCCC
CAGGCTCCCCAGCAGGCAGAAGTATGCAAAGCATGCATCTCAATTAGTCAGCAACCAGGTGTGGAAAGTC
CCCAGGCTCCCCAGCAGGCAGAAGTATGCAAAGCATGCATCTCAATTAGTCAGCAACCATAGTCCCGCCC
CTAACTCCGCCCATCCCGCCCCTAACTCCGCCCAGTTCCGCCCATTCTCCGCCCCATGGCTGACTAATTT
TTTTTATTTATGCAGAGGCCGAGGCCGCCTCTGCCTCTGAGCTATTCCAGAAGTAGTGAGGAGGCTTTTT
TGGAGGCCTAGGCTTTTGCAAAAAGCTCCCGGGAGCTTGTATATCCATTTTCGGATCTGATCAGCACGTG
TTGACAATTAATCATCGGCATAGTATATCGGCATAGTATAATACGACAAGGTGAGGAACTAAACCATGGC
CAAGTTGACCAGTGCCGTTCCGGTGCTCACCGCGCGCGACGTCGCCGGAGCGGTCGAGTTCTGGACCGAC
CGGCTCGGGTTCTCCCGGGACTTCGTGGAGGACGACTTCGCCGGTGTGGTCCGGGACGACGTGACCCTGT
TCATCAGCGCGGTCCAGGACCAGGTGGTGCCGGACAACACCCTGGCCTGGGTGTGGGTGCGCGGCCTGGA
CGAGCTGTACGCCGAGTGGTCGGAGGTCGTGTCCACGAACTTCCGGGACGCCTCCGGGCCGGCCATGACC
GAGATCGGCGAGCAGCCGTGGGGGCGGGAGTTCGCCCTGCGCGACCCGGCCGGCAACTGCGTGCACTTCG
TGGCCGAGGAGCAGGACTGACACGTGCTACGAGATTTCGATTCCACCGCCGCCTTCTATGAAAGGTTGGG
CTTCGGAATCGTTTTCCGGGACGCCGGCTGGATGATCCTCCAGCGCGGGGATCTCATGCTGGAGTTCTTC
GCCCACCCCAACTTGTTTATTGCAGCTTATAATGGTTACAAATAAAGCAATAGCATCACAAATTTCACAA
ATAAAGCATTTTTTTCACTGCATTCTAGTTGTGGTTTGTCCAAACTCATCAATGTATCTTATCATGTCTG
TATACCGTCGACCTCTAGCTAGAGCTTGGCGTAATCATGGTCATAGCTGTTTCCTGTGTGAAATTGTTAT
CCGCTCACAATTCCACACAACATACGAGCCGGAAGCATAAAGTGTAAAGCCTGGGGTGCCTAATGAGTGA
GCTAACTCACATTAATTGCGTTGCGCTCACTGCCCGCTTTCCAGTCGGGAAACCTGTCGTGCCAGCTGCA
TTAATGAATCGGCCAACGCGCGGGGAGAGGCGGTTTGCGTATTGGGCGCTCTTCCGCTTCCTCGCTCACT
GACTCGCTGCGCTCGGTCGTTCGGCTGCGGCGAGCGGTATCAGCTCACTCAAAGGCGGTAATACGGTTAT
CCACAGAATCAGGGGATAACGCAGGAAAGAACATGTGAGCAAAAGGCCAGCAAAAGGCCAGGAACCGTAA
AAAGGCCGCGTTGCTGGCGTTTTTCCATAGGCTCCGCCCCCCTGACGAGCATCACAAAAATCGACGCTCA
AGTCAGAGGTGGCGAAACCCGACAGGACTATAAAGATACCAGGCGTTTCCCCCTGGAAGCTCCCTCGTGC
GCTCTCCTGTTCCGACCCTGCCGCTTACCGGATACCTGTCCGCCTTTCTCCCTTCGGGAAGCGTGGCGCT
TTCTCATAGCTCACGCTGTAGGTATCTCAGTTCGGTGTAGGTCGTTCGCTCCAAGCTGGGCTGTGTGCAC
GAACCCCCCGTTCAGCCCGACCGCTGCGCCTTATCCGGTAACTATCGTCTTGAGTCCAACCCGGTAAGAC
ACGACTTATCGCCACTGGCAGCAGCCACTGGTAACAGGATTAGCAGAGCGAGGTATGTAGGCGGTGCTAC
AGAGTTCTTGAAGTGGTGGCCTAACTACGGCTACACTAGAAGAACAGTATTTGGTATCTGCGCTCTGCTG
AAGCCAGTTACCTTCGGAAAAAGAGTTGGTAGCTCTTGATCCGGCAAACAAACCACCGCTGGTAGCGGTG
GTTTTTTTGTTTGCAAGCAGCAGATTACGCGCAGAAAAAAAGGATCTCAAGAAGATCCTTTGATCTTTTC
TACGGGGTCTGACGCTCAGTGGAACGAAAACTCACGTTAAGGGATTTTGGTCATGAGATTATCAAAAAGG
ATCTTCACCTAGATCCTTTTAAATTAAAAATGAAGTTTTAAATCAATCTAAAGTATATATGAGTAAACTT
GGTCTGACAGTTACCAATGCTTAATCAGTGAGGCACCTATCTCAGCGATCTGTCTATTTCGTTCATCCAT
AGTTGCCTGACTCCCCGTCGTGTAGATAACTACGATACGGGAGGGCTTACCATCTGGCCCCAGTGCTGCA
ATGATACCGCGAGACCCACGCTCACCGGCTCCAGATTTATCAGCAATAAACCAGCCAGCCGGAAGGGCCG
AGCGCAGAAGTGGTCCTGCAACTTTATCCGCCTCCATCCAGTCTATTAATTGTTGCCGGGAAGCTAGAGT
AAGTAGTTCGCCAGTTAATAGTTTGCGCAACGTTGTTGCCATTGCTACAGGCATCGTGGTGTCACGCTCG
TCGTTTGGTATGGCTTCATTCAGCTCCGGTTCCCAACGATCAAGGCGAGTTACATGATCCCCCATGTTGT
GCAAAAAAGCGGTTAGCTCCTTCGGTCCTCCGATCGTTGTCAGAAGTAAGTTGGCCGCAGTGTTATCACT
CATGGTTATGGCAGCACTGCATAATTCTCTTACTGTCATGCCATCCGTAAGATGCTTTTCTGTGACTGGT
GAGTACTCAACCAAGTCATTCTGAGAATAGTGTATGCGGCGACCGAGTTGCTCTTGCCCGGCGTCAATAC
GGGATAATACCGCGCCACATAGCAGAACTTTAAAAGTGCTCATCATTGGAAAACGTTCTTCGGGGCGAAA
ACTCTCAAGGATCTTACCGCTGTTGAGATCCAGTTCGATGTAACCCACTCGTGCACCCAACTGATCTTCA
GCATCTTTTACTTTCACCAGCGTTTCTGGGTGAGCAAAAACAGGAAGGCAAAATGCCGCAAAAAAGGGAA
TAAGGGCGACACGGAAATGTTGAATACTCATACTCTTCCTTTTTCAATATTATTGAAGCATTTATCAGGG
TTATTGTCTCATGAGCGGATACATATTTGAATGTATTTAGAAAAATAAACAAATAGGGGTTCCGCGCACA
TTTCCCCGAAAAGTGCCACCTGAC
Features (pLannotate 1.2.2; 34 found; start..end, strand, type, name):
     31..83      -  misc_feature   bom (fragment): basis of mobility region from pBR322
    238..617     +  enhancer       CMV enhancer: human cytomegalovirus immediate early enhancer
    618..817     +  promoter       CMV promoter: human cytomegalovirus (CMV) immediate early promoter
    835..1015    +  LTR            5' LTR (truncated): truncated 5' long terminal repeat (LTR) from HIV-1
   1062..1187    +  misc_feature   HIV-1 Ψ: packaging signal of human immunodeficiency virus type 1
   1171..1534    +  CDS            HIV-1 gag (fragment): gag protein from human immunodeficiency virus 1; gag
   1680..1913    +  misc_feature   RRE: The Rev response element (RRE) of HIV-1 allows for Rev-dependent mRNA export from the nucleus to the cytoplasm.
   2290..2390    +  CDS            Rev (fragment): human immunodeficiency virus 1 (HIV-1) Rev protein; rev; enhances nuclear export of unspliced and incompletely spliced viral mRNAs
   2440..2557    +  misc_feature   cPPT/CTS: central polypurine tract and central termination sequence of HIV-1
   2606..2624    +  CDS            small t antigen (fragment): SV40 (simian virus 40) small t antigen
   2650..2861    +  promoter       EF-1α core promoter: core promoter for human elongation factor EF-1α
   2886..4604    +  CDS            Cas9(N): N-terminal portion of Streptococcus pyogenes Cas9 (Zetsche et al., 2015)
   4491..6989    +  CDS            Cas9(C): C-terminal portion of Streptococcus pyogenes Cas9 (Zetsche et al., 2015)
   7137..7853    +  CDS            EGFP: the original enhanced GFP (Yang et al., 1996) mammalian codon-optimized
   7938..8336    +  CDS            BSD: blasticidin S deaminase; Aspergillus terreus BSD; confers resistance to blasticidin
   8337..8358    +  misc_feature   MCS (fragment): pBluescript multiple cloning site
   8361..8949    +  misc_feature   WPRE: woodchuck hepatitis virus posttranscriptional regulatory element
   8886..9467    +  CDS            nef (fragment): NEF_HV1H2 - Experimental evidence at protein level: Swiss-Prot protein existence level 1. Extracellular Nef protein targets CD4(+) T-lymphocytes for apoptosis by interacting with CXCR4 surface receptors. From Human immunodeficiency virus type 1 group M subtype B (isolate HXB2) (HIV-1).
   9474..9654    +  LTR            5' LTR (truncated): truncated 5' long terminal repeat (LTR) from HIV-1
   9686..9910    +  polyA_signal   bGH poly(A) signal: bovine growth hormone polyadenylation signal
   9914..9935    +  promoter       SV40 promoter (fragment): SV40 enhancer and early promoter
   9956..10384   +  rep_origin     f1 ori (sequence partly withheld): f1 bacteriophage origin of replication; arrow indicates direction of (+) strand synthesis
  10398..10727   +  promoter       SV40 promoter: SV40 enhancer and early promoter
  10775..10822   +  promoter       EM7 promoter: synthetic bacterial promoter&nbsp
  10841..11215   +  CDS            BleoR: antibiotic-binding protein; Sh ble from Streptoalloteichus hindustanus; confers resistance to bleomycin, phleomycin, and Zeocin™
  11225..11350   +  CDS            ble (fragment): BLE_KLEPN - Experimental evidence at protein level: Swiss-Prot protein existence level 1. Binding protein with a strong affinity to the bleomycin family of antibiotics. Binds to CL990; an antimitotic-antibiotic compound. From Klebsiella pneumoniae.
  11345..11466   +  polyA_signal   SV40 poly(A) signal: SV40 polyadenylation signal
  11537..11559   -  protein_bind   lac operator (fragment): The lac repressor binds to the lac operator to inhibit transcription in E. coli. This inhibition can be relieved by adding lactose or isopropyl-β-D-thiogalactopyranoside (IPTG). lac repressor encoded by lacI
  11563..11593   -  promoter       lac promoter: promoter for the E. coli lac operon
  11608..11629   -  protein_bind   CAP binding site: CAP binding activates transcription in the presence of cAMP. E. coli catabolite activator protein
  11642..11734   -  CDS            lacI (fragment): lac repressor; lacI; The lac repressor binds to the lac operator to inhibit transcription in E. coli. This inhibition can be relieved by adding lactose or isopropyl-β-D-thiogalactopyranoside (IPTG).
  11917..12505   -  rep_origin     ori: high-copy-number ColE1/pMB1/pBR322/pUC origin of replication
  12676..13536   -  CDS            AmpR: β-lactamase; bla; confers resistance to ampicillin, carbenicillin, and related antibiotics
  13537..13641   -  promoter       AmpR promoter: bla
